Addgene plasmid #242150: pDest_PANCEd_AraC_sd2_R5_C1
Purpose: Expression Plasmid containing a LacI repressed sd2 AraC R5 PANCE variant cassette
Depositing lab: Dominik Niopek. Depositing organization: Universitaet Heidelberg. Publication: Phage-assisted evolution of allosteric protein switches. Southern NT, von Bachmann A, Hovsepyan A, Griebl M, Wolf B, Lemmen N, Kroell AS, Westermann S, Mathony J, Niopek D. Nat Commun. 2026 Apr 14;17(1):3498. doi: 10.1038/s41467-026-71717-0. PubMed 41980963.
Backbone
  Vector backbone: pDest
  Vector type: Bacterial Expression
Growth in bacteria
  Bacterial resistance: Chloramphenicol, 25 μg/mL
  Growth temperature: 37°C
  Growth strain: DH5alpha
  Copy number: High Copy
Gene/Insert
  Gene/Insert name: AraC R5
  Species: Synthetic
  Mutation: A2E, L156I, R251H
  Cloning method: Golden Gate
Terms and licenses: Academic/Nonprofit Terms; Industry Terms: Not Available to Industry
Depositor comments: Please visit https://doi.org/10.1101/2025.06.12.659331 for bioRxiv preprint.
How to cite: pDest_PANCEd_AraC_sd2_R5_C1 was a gift from Dominik Niopek (Addgene plasmid # 242150 ; http://n2t.net/addgene:242150 ; RRID:Addgene_242150)
