[The description below was written by a language model from this plasmid's Addgene catalogue record and pLannotate feature annotations shown in this document.]
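Description:
pDest_PANCEd_AraC_sd2_R5_C1 is a 4.5 kb bacterial expression plasmid built on a pDest backbone by Golden Gate assembly. It is maintained in E. coli through a high-copy ColE1/pUC-type origin and selected with chloramphenicol, with the chloramphenicol acetyltransferase gene driven by its own cat promoter and followed by a lambda t0 terminator. The annotation also picks up a short fragment of an RSF origin and a fragment of a tetracycline resistance gene. These appear to be backbone remnants rather than functional elements.

The payload is a variant of the E. coli arabinose-responsive transcription factor AraC, designated AraC R5 and carrying the substitutions A2E, L156I and R251H. According to the record, it came from PANCE (phage-assisted non-continuous evolution). The name suggests a round 5 clone, but the record does not explain what "R5" or "C1" stand for. The coding sequence sits downstream of a trc promoter with an adjacent lac operator, and transcription is terminated by the rrnB region (5S rRNA segment plus the T1 and T2 terminators). A divergently oriented lacI gene with its own promoter supplies lac repressor from the same plasmid, so AraC expression is held off until relieved by IPTG or lactose. The "sd2" in the name and purpose line probably refers to the ribosome binding site variant used for translation, but the record does not define it and no such feature is annotated.

The plasmid appears intended for controlled expression and characterisation of this evolved AraC variant in E. coli, in the context of work on phage-assisted evolution of allosteric protein switches. The record does not describe a reporter, so any readout of AraC activity would have to come from a separate construct.
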