Features (pLannotate 1.2.2; 15 found; start..end, strand, type, name):
     48..181     +  rep_origin     RSF ori (fragment): Plasmids containing the RSF 1030 origin of replication can be propagated in E. coli cells that contain additional plasmids with compatible origins.
    266..330     -  CDS            TcR (fragment): tetracycline efflux protein; tet; confers resistance to tetracycline
    345..366     -  protein_bind   CAP binding site: CAP binding activates transcription in the presence of cAMP. E. coli catabolite activator protein
    379..1461    -  CDS            lacI: lac repressor; lacI; The lac repressor binds to the lac operator to inhibit transcription in E. coli. This inhibition can be relieved by adding lactose or isopropyl-β-D-thiogalactopyranoside (IPTG).
   1462..1539    -  promoter       lacI promoter: lacI
   1584..1613    +  promoter       trc promoter: strong E. coli promoter; hybrid between the trp and lac UV5 promoters
   1621..1637    +  protein_bind   lac operator: The lac repressor binds to the lac operator to inhibit transcription in E. coli. This inhibition can be relieved by adding lactose or isopropyl-β-D-thiogalactopyranoside (IPTG). lac repressor encoded by lacI
   1668..2537    +  CDS            araC: ARAC_ECOLI - Experimental evidence at protein level: Swiss-Prot protein existence level 1. Transcription factor that regulates the expression of several genes involved in the transport and metabolism of L-arabinose (PubMed:4362626, PubMed:328165, PubMed:6251457, PubMed:2962192, PubMed:6319708, PubMed:2231717, PubMed:1447222). Functions both as a positive and a negative regulator (PubMed:328165, PubMed:6251457). In the presence of arabinose, activates the expression of the araBAD, araE, araFGH and araJ promoters (PubMed:4362626, PubMed:328165, PubMed:6251457, PubMed:2962192, PubMed:6319708, Pub
   2635..2750    +  ncRNA          5S rRNA: Accession: RF00001 - 5S ribosomal RNA
   2754..2840    +  terminator     rrnB T1 terminator: Escherichia coli rrnB; transcription terminator T1 from the E. coli rrnB gene
   2932..2959    +  terminator     rrnB T2 terminator: transcription terminator T2 from the E. coli rrnB gene
   2979..3073    -  terminator     lambda t0 terminator: transcription terminator from phage lambda
   3094..3753    -  CDS            CmR: chloramphenicol acetyltransferase; cat; confers resistance to chloramphenicol
   3754..3856    -  promoter       cat promoter: promoter of the E. coli cat gene encoding chloramphenicol acetyltransferase
   3946..4534    +  rep_origin     ori: high-copy-number ColE1/pMB1/pBR322/pUC origin of replication
>Addgene plasmid #242150 | pDest_PANCEd_AraC_sd2_R5_C1 | addgene full sequence | sequence record 484658 | Addgene NGS Result
AACGCCAGCAACGCGGCCTTTTTACGGTTCCTGGCCTTTTGCTGGCCTTTTGCTCACATGTTCTTTCCTG
CGTTATCCCCTGATTCTGTGGATAACCGTATTACCGCCTTTGAGTGAGCTGATACCGCTCGCCGCAGCCG
AACGACCGAGCGCAGCGAGTCAGTGAGCGAGGAAGCGGAAGAGCGCCACGGTGATTCATTCTGCTAACCA
GTAAGGCAACCCCGCCAGCCTAGCCGGGTCCTCAACGACAGGAGCACGATCATGCTAGTCATGCCCCGCG
CCCACCGGAAGGAGCTGACTGGGTTGAAGGCTCTCAAGGGCATCGGTCGAGATCCCGGTGCCTAATGAGT
GAGCTAACTTACATTAATTGCGTTGCGCTCACTGCCCGCTTTCCAGTCGGGAAACCTGTCGTGCCAGCTG
CATTAATGAATCGGCCAACGCGCGGGGAGAGGCGGTTTGCGTATTGGGCGCCAGGGTGGTTTTTCTTTTC
ACCAGTGACACGGGCAACAGCTGATTGCCCTTCACCGCCTGGCCCTGAGAGAGTTGCAGCAAGCGGTCCA
CGCTGGTTTGCCCCAGCAGGCGAAAATCCTGTTTGATGGTGGTTAACGGCGGGATATAACATGAGCTGTC
TTCGGTATCGTCGTATCCCACTACCGAGATATCCGCACCAACGCGCAGCCCGGACTCGGTAATGGCGCGC
ATTGCGCCCAGCGCCATCTGATCGTTGGCAACCAGCATCGCAGTGGGAACGATACCCTCATTCAGCATTT
GCATGGTTTGTTGAAAACCGGACATGGCACTCCAGTCGCCTTCCCGTTCCGCTATCGGCTGAATTTGATT
GCGAGTGAGATATTTATGCCAGCCAGCCAGACGCAGACGCGCCGAGACAGAACTTAATGGGCCCGCTAAC
AGCGCGATTTGCTGGTGACCCAATGCGACCAGATGCTCCACGCCCAGTCGCGTACCGTCTTCATGGGAGA
AAATAATACTGTTGATGGGTGTCTGGTCAGAGACATCAAGAAATAACGCCGGAACATTAGTGCAGGCAGC
TTCCACAGCAATGGCATCCTGGTCATCCAGCGGATAGTTAATGATCAGCCCACTGACGCGTTGCGCGAGA
AGATTGTGCACCGCCGCTTTACAGGCTTCGACGCCGCTTCGTTCTACCATCGACACCACCACGCTGGCAC
CCAGTTGATCGGCGCGAGATTTAATCGCCGCGACAATTTGCGACGGCGCGTGCAGGGCCAGACTGGAGGT
GGCAACGCCAATCAGCAACGACTGTTTGCCCGCCAGTTGTTGTGCCACGCGGTTGGGAATGTAATTCAGC
TCCGCCATCGCCGCTTCCACTTTTTCCCGCGTTTTCGCAGAAACGTGGCTGGCCTGGTTCACCACGCGGG
AAACGGTCTGATAAGAGACACCGGCATACTCTGCGACATCGTATAACGTTACTGGTTTCACATTCACCAC
CCTGAATTGACTCTCTTCCGGGCGCTATCATGCCATACCGCGAAAGGTTTTGCGCCATTCGATGGTGTCC
GGGATCTCGACGCTCTCCCTTATGCGACTCCGATCCCGCAAATTTGACAATTAATCATCCGGCTCGTATA
ATGTGTGGAATTGTGAGCGGATAACAATTGGAGTAAAAAAAAAGGAAAATGTCCGAGGAAGCGCAGAACG
ATCCGCTGCTGCCGGGCTATAGCTTTAACGCGCATCTGGTGGCGGGCCTGACCCCGATTGAAGCGAACGG
CTATCTGGATTTTTTTATTGATCGCCCGCTGGGCATGAAAGGCTATATTCTGAACCTGACCATTCGCGGC
CAGGGCGTGGTGAAAAACCAGGGCCGCGAATTTGTGTGCCGCCCGGGCGATATTCTGCTGTTTCCGCCGG
GCGAAATTCATCATTATGGCCGCCATCCGGAAGCGCGCGAATGGTATCATCAGTGGGTGTATTTTCGCCC
GCGCGCGTATTGGCATGAATGGCTGAACTGGCCGAGCATTTTTGCGAACACCGGCTTTTTTCGCCCGGAT
GAAGCGCATCAGCCGCATTTTAGCGATCTGTTTGGCCAGATTATTAACGCGGGCCAGGGCGAAGGCCGCT
ATAGCGAACTGCTGGCGATTAACCTGATAGAACAGCTGCTGCTGCGCCGCATGGAAGCGATTAACGAAAG
CCTGCATCCGCCGATGGATAACCGCGTGCGCGAAGCGTGCCAGTATATTAGCGATCATCTGGCGGATAGC
AACTTTGATATTGCGAGCGTGGCGCAGCATGTGTGCCTGAGCCCGAGCCGCCTGAGCCATCTGTTTCGCC
AGCAGCTGGGCATTAGCGTGCTGAGCTGGCGCGAAGATCAGCGCATTAGCCAGGCGAAACTGCTGCTGAG
CACCACCCGCATGCCGATTGCGACCGTGGGCCACAACGTGGGCTTTGATGATCAGCTGTATTTTAGCCGC
GTGTTTAAAAAATGCACCGGCGCGAGCCCGAGCGAATTTCGCGCGGGCTGCGAAGAAAAAGTGAACGATG
TGGCGGTGAAACTGAGCGGGTAAGGCTAATGGAGATTTTCAACATGGGCGAGAAGATTTTCAGCCTGATA
CAGATTAAATCAGAACGCAGAAGCGGTCTGATAAAACAGAATTTGCCTGGCGGCAGTAGCGCGGTGGTCC
CACCTGACCCCATGCCGAACTCAGAAGTGAAACGCCGTAGCGCCGATGGTAGTGTGGGGTATCCCCATGC
GAGAGTAGGGAACTGCCAGGCATCAAATAAAACGAAAGGCTCAGTCGAAAGACTGGGCCTTTCGTTTTAT
CTGTTGTTTGTCGGTGAACGCTCTCCTGAGTAGGACAAATCCGCCGGGAGCGGATTTGAACGTTGCGAAG
CAACGGCCCGGAGGGTGGCGGGCAGGACGCCCGCCATAAACTGCCAGGCATCAAATTAAGCAGAAGGCCA
TCCTGACGGATGGCCTTTTCTGAAAGGAGGAACTATATATTCTCACCAATAAAAAACGCCCGGCGGCAAC
CGAGCGTTCTGAACAAATCCAGATGGAGTTCTGAGGTCATTACTGGATCTATCAACAGGAGTCCAAGCGA
GCTCGATATCAAATTACGCCCCGCCCTGCCACTCATCGCAGTACTGTTGTAATTCATTAAGCATTCTGCC
GACATGGAAGCCATCACAAACGGCATGATGAACCTGAATCGCCAGCGGCATCAGCACCTTGTCGCCTTGC
GTATAATATTTGCCCATGGTGAAAACGGGGGCGAAGAAGTTGTCCATATTGGCCACGTTTAAATCAAAAC
TGGTGAAACTCACCCAGGGATTGGCTGAAACGAAAAACATATTCTCAATAAACCCTTTAGGGAAATAGGC
CAGGTTTTCACCGTAACACGCCACATCTTGCGAATATATGTGTAGAAACTGCCGGAAATCGTCGTGGTAT
TCACTCAAGAGCGATGAAAACGTTTCAGTTTGCTCATGGAAAACGGTGTAACAAGGGTGAACACTATCCC
ATATCACCAGCTCACCGTCTTTCATTGCCATACGAAATTCCGGATGAGCATTCATCAGGCGGGCAAGAAT
GTGAATAAAGGCCGGATAAAACTTGTGCTTATTTTTCTTTACGGTCTTTAAAAAGGCCGTAATATCCAGC
TGAACGGTCTGGTTATAGGTACATTGAGCAACTGACTGAAATGCCTCAAAATGTTCTTTACGATGCCATT
GGGATATATCAACGGTGGTATATCCAGTGATTTTTTTCTCCATTTTAGCTTCCTTAGCTCCTGAAAATCT
CGATAACTAAAAAAATACGCCCGGTAGTGATCTTATTTCATTATGGTGAAAGTTGGAACCTCTTACGTGC
CGATCAACAGTTTTATTGTTCATGACCAAAATCCCTTAACGTGAGTTTTCGTTCCACTGAGCGTCAGACC
CCGTAGAAAAGATCAAAGGATCTTCTTGAGATCCTTTTTTTCTGCGCGTAATCTGCTGCTTGCAAACAAA
AAAACCACCGCTACCAGCGGTGGTTTGTTTGCCGGATCAAGAGCTACCAACTCTTTTTCCGAAGGTAACT
GGCTTCAGCAGAGCGCAGATACCAAATACTGTCCTTCTAGTGTAGCCGTAGTTAGGCCACCACTTCAAGA
ACTCTGTAGCACCGCCTACATACCTCGCTCTGCTAATCCTGTTACCAGTGGCTGCTGCCAGTGGCGATAA
GTCGTGTCTTACCGGGTTGGACTCAAGACGATAGTTACCGGATAAGGCGCAGCGGTCGGGCTGAACGGGG
GGTTCGTGCACACAGCCCAGCTTGGAGCGAACGACCTACACCGAACTGAGATACCTACAGCGTGAGCTAT
GAGAAAGCGCCACGCTTCCCGAAGGGAGAAAGGCGGACAGGTATCCGGTAAGCGGCAGGGTCGGAACAGG
AGAGCGCACGAGGGAGCTTCCAGGGGGAAACGCCTGGTATCTTTATAGTCCTGTCGGGTTTCGCCACCTC
TGACTTGAGCGTCGATTTTTGTGATGCTCGTCAGGGGGGCGGAGCCTATGGAAA
